Addgene plasmid #66085: APq5271
Purpose: co-expression of Cas9 and a sgRNA targeting K08F4.2 in the middle of the ORF
Depositing lab: Geraldine Seydoux. Depositing organization: Johns Hopkins University and School of Medicine. Publication: Scalable and versatile genome editing using linear DNAs with microhomology to Cas9 Sites in Caenorhabditis elegans. Paix A, Wang Y, Smith HE, Lee CY, Calidas D, Lu T, Smith J, Schmidt H, Krause MW, Seydoux G. Genetics. 2014 Dec;198(4):1347-56. doi: 10.1534/genetics.114.170423. Epub 2014 Sep 23. PubMed 25249454.
Backbone
  Vector backbone: pDD162
  Backbone manufacturer: Goldstein lab Plasmid 47549
  Vector type: Worm Expression, CRISPR
Growth in bacteria
  Bacterial resistance: Ampicillin, 100 μg/mL
  Growth temperature: 37°C
  Growth strain: DH5alpha
  Copy number: Unknown
Gene/Insert
  Gene/Insert name: sgRNA for APa4-2
  gRNA/shRNA sequence: aatcactccctgtttgtgt
  Promoter: U6
  Cloning method: Unknown
  Sequencing primers: 5′ tatgaaatgcctacaccctctc
Terms and licenses: Academic/Nonprofit Terms; Industry Terms: Not Available to Industry
Depositor comments: From the depositor: Each positive clones had been sequenced for correct insertion of the sgRNA . However the PCR could have created some mutation in the plasmid backbone (containing also the Cas9 gene) and we didnt sequenced the full plasmid, therefore we recommend to use a mix of several positive clones. It is why we provide several clones containing the same sgRNA insert.
How to cite: APq5271 was a gift from Geraldine Seydoux (Addgene plasmid # 66085 ; http://n2t.net/addgene:66085 ; RRID:Addgene_66085)
