[The description below was written by a language model from this plasmid's Addgene catalogue record.]
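Description:
APq5271 is a Caenorhabditis elegans CRISPR plasmid built on the pDD162 backbone, a worm expression vector designed to deliver both Cas9 and a single guide RNA from one construct. It is propagated in E. coli under ampicillin selection. The record does not state the copy number or the origin of replication, and no feature table is provided, so the details of the backbone elements cannot be confirmed from the record itself.

The specific insert is a guide sequence, catalogued as the sgRNA for APa4-2, placed under a U6 promoter. U6 is an RNA polymerase III promoter commonly used to produce small, uncapped transcripts such as guide RNAs. According to the stated purpose, the guide directs Cas9 to the K08F4.2 locus at a site in the middle of its open reading frame. The Cas9 gene is carried on the same plasmid, but the promoter driving it is not given in the record. Once the plasmid is introduced into worms, co-expression of the nuclease and guide should produce a double-strand break at the target site. The associated work concerns genome editing in C. elegans using linear DNA repair templates with short homology to Cas9 cut sites, which indicates the intended use.

The depositor notes that the guide was introduced by a PCR-based step and that only the sgRNA insertion was sequence-verified. The rest of the plasmid, including the Cas9 coding region, was not fully sequenced and could carry PCR-derived mutations. For that reason several independent clones with the same guide were deposited, and the depositor recommends using a mixture of them.
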