>Addgene plasmid #66085 | APq5271 | addgene partial sequence | sequence record 117253 | MoCloR 5'-gccacctgacgtctaagaaacc-3'
CTGCTGAGACCTGAAAATAGCAACTTTAGTACTACTATAATTTGTCAACCTTTTCAAAAAAAGCATGCAA
TTTTTGAGAAACTCTTATAAAAGCTATTATTAAAAAAACACCTTTTTTCCAAAATTATTCCACAAAAAAT
ATGTTATGAAATGCCTACACCCTCTCACACACACTCTTTATACTACTCTGTCAAACTCACGAGATGTCTG
CCGCCTCTTGTGTTGCCCCTATATAAACACCTCCTATTGCGAGATGTCTTGAATCACTCCCTGTTTGTGT
GTTTTAGAGCTAGAAATAGCAAGTTAAAATAAGGCTAGTCCGTTATCAACTTGAAAAAGTGGCACCGAGT
CGGTGCTTTTTGTGAAATTTCTGGCGTAATAGCGAAGAGGCCCGCACCGATCGCCCTTCCCAACAGTTGC
GCAGCCTGAATGGCGAATGGCGCCTGATGCGGTATTTTCTCCTTACGCATCTGTGCGGTATTTCACACCG
CATATGGTGCACTCTCAGTGCAATCTGCTCTGATGCCGCATAGTTAAGCCAGCCCCGACACCCGCCAACA
CCCGCTGACGCGCCCTGACGGGCTTGTCTGCTCCCGGCATCCGCTTACAGACAAGCTGTGACCGTCTCCG
GGAGCTGCATGTGTCAGAGGTTTTCACCGTCATCACCGAAACGCGCGAGACGAAAGGGCCTCGTGATACG
CCTA
