>Addgene plasmid #66085 | APq5271 | addgene partial sequence | sequence record 117256 | M13pUC-Fwd 5'-CCCAGTCACGACGTTGTAAAACG-3'
GTTGTGAGACTTTTTTCTTGGCGGCACAATAAAGTTTCCTCTTTTTGTTGGGTCACTCAACGAACACAAT
ACAAATATTTGAGCGCTCGCATTTTTCTCAACCTTTCGGGTTTAAAGCACTTCAAAATGGAATTGAAGAG
AGATTGTGAAAGTACATCAGACAGAATCACATTTTGATAGCATTCACTTCACTCAGATGCAAACTTTTCA
GTGACTATAAAAAGTCATAAAATAATAACATTAAAAAAGCAAATAAATTAGCGAGAGAATTTTTTGACAA
AAAGAAAGAAGAGTGATAGAGAAGAAGGGAATGCTTGAAAGGATTTTGCATTTATCACTAGTTTAGGCGT
AGTCTGGGACGTCGTATGGGTAGACCTTACGCTTCTTCTTTGGTGGTCCGGATCCTCCGTCTCCTCCGAG
TTGGGAGAGGTCGATACGGGTCTCGTAGAGTCCGGTGATGGATTGGTGGATGAGGGTGGCGTCGAGGACC
TCCTTGGTGGAGGTGTAACGCTTACGGTCGATGGTGGTGTCGAAGTACTTGAAGGCGGCTGGGGCTCCGA
GGTTGGTGAGGGTGAAGAGGTGGATGATGTTCTCGGCTTGCTCACGGATTGGCTTGTCACGGTGCTTGTT
GTAGGCGGAGAGGACCTTGTCGAGGTTGGCGTCGGCGAGGATGACACGCTTGGAGAACTCGGAGATTTGC
TCGATGATCTCGTCGAGGTAGTGCTTGTGTTGCTCGACG
