>Addgene plasmid #66085 | APq5271 | addgene partial sequence | sequence record 119703 | M13pUC-Rev 5'-AGCGGATAACAATTTCACACAGG-3'
GACCATGATTACGCCAAGCTATCAACTTTGTATAGAAAAGTTGGCACCTTTGGTCTTTTATTGTCAACTT
CCATTGGTTCTTCCATTGTTTCTGTTAAATTAATGAATTTTTCATAAAATAAAGACATTATACAATATAA
AAATGAAGAATTTATTGAAAATAAACTGCCAGAGAGAAAAAGTATGCAACACTCCCGCCGAGAGTGTTTG
AAATGGTGTACGGTACATTTTCGTGCTAGGAGTTAGATGTGCAGGCAGCAACGAGAGGGGGAGAGATTTT
TTTGGGCCTTGTGAAATTAACGTGAGTTTTCTGGTCATCTGACTAATCATGTTGGTTTTTTGTTGGTTTA
TTTTGTTTTTATCTTTGTTTTTATCCAGATTAGGAAATTTAAATTTTATGAATTTATAATGAGGTCAAAC
ATTCAGTCCCAGCGTTTTTCCTGTTCTCACTGTTTAGTCGAATTTTTATTTTAGGCTTTCAACAAATGTT
CTAACTGTCTTATTTGTGACCTCACTTTTTATATTTTTTTAATTTTTAAAAATATTAGAAGTTTCTAGGA
TAATTTTTTCGACTTTTATTCTCTCTACCGTCCGCACTCTTCTTACTTTTAAATTAAATTGTTTTTTTTT
CAGTTGGGAAACACTTTGCTCTAGAAAAAATGGACAAAAAATACAGCATCGGCCTTGACATCGGAACGAA
CTCCGTCGGATGGGCCGTCATCACCGACGAGTACAAGGTCCCATCCAAGAAGTTCAAGGTCCTCGGAAAC
ACCGACCGTCACTCCATCAAGAAGAACCTCATCGGAGCCCTCCTCTTCGACTCCGGAGAGACCGCCGAGG
CCACCCGTCTCAAGCGTACCGCCCGTCGTCGTTACACCCGTCGTAAGAACCGTATCTGCTACCTCCAAGA
GATCTTCTCCAACGAGATGGCCAAGGTCGACGACTCCTTCTTCCACCGTCTCGAGGAGTCCTTCCTCGTC
GAGGAGGACAAGAAGCACGAGCGTCACCCAATCTTCGGAAA
